>Addgene plasmid #111847 | pCEP4-BG505.SOSIP-8his | depositor full sequence | sequence record 210246 | pCEP4-BG505.SOSIP-8his sequence 12427 bps
GCCCCGCCGCCGGACGAACTAAACCTGACTACGGCATCTCTGCCCCTTCTTCGCTGGTACGAGGAGCGCT
TTTGTTTTGTATTCGGGGCAGTGCATGTAATCCCTTCAGTTGGTTGGTACAACTTGCCAACTGGGCCCTG
TTCCACATGTGACACGGGGGGGGACCAAACACAAAGGGGTTCTCTGACTGTAGTTGACATCCTTATAAAT
GGATGTGCACATTTGCCAACACTGAGTGGCTTTCATCCTGGAGCAGACTTTGCATGCTGTGGACTGCAAC
ACAACATTGCCTTTATGTGTAACTCTTGGCTGAAGCTCTTACACCAATGCTGGGGGACATGTACCTCCCA
GGGGCCCAGGAAGACTACGGGAGGCTACACCAACGTCAATCAGAGGGGCCTGTGTAGCTACCGATAAGCG
GACCCTCAAGAGGGCATTAGCAATAGTGTTTATAAGGCCCCCTTGTTAACCCTAAACGGGTAGCATATGC
TTCCCGGGTAGTAGTATATACTATCCAGACTAACCCTAATTCAATAGCATATGTTACCCAACGGGAAGCA
TATGCTATCGAATTAGGGTTAGTAAAAGGGTCCTAAGGAACAGCGATATCTCCCACCCCATGAGCTGTCA
CGGTTTTATTTACATGGGGTCAGGATTCCACGAGGGTAGTGAACCATTTTAGTCACAAGGGCAGTGGCTG
AAGATCAAGGAGCGGGCAGTGAACTCTCCTGAATCTTCGCCTGCTTCTTCATTCTCCTTCGTTTAGCTAA
TAGAATAACTGCTGAGTTGTGAACAGTAAGGTGTATGTGAGGTGCTCGAAAACAAGGTTTCAGGTGACGC
CCCCAGAATAAAATTTGGACGGGGGGTTCAGTGGTGGCATTGTGCTATGACACCAATATAACCCTCACAA
ACCCCTTGGGCAATAAATACTAGTGTAGGAATGAAACATTCTGAATATCTTTAACAATAGAAATCCATGG
GGTGGGGACAAGCCGTAAAGACTGGATGTCCATCTCACACGAATTTATGGCTATGGGCAACACATAATCC
TAGTGCAATATGATACTGGGGTTATTAAGATGTGTCCCAGGCAGGGACCAAGACAGGTGAACCATGTTGT
TACACTCTATTTGTAACAAGGGGAAAGAGAGTGGACGCCGACAGCAGCGGACTCCACTGGTTGTCTCTAA
CACCCCCGAAAATTAAACGGGGCTCCACGCCAATGGGGCCCATAAACAAAGACAAGTGGCCACTCTTTTT
TTTGAAATTGTGGAGTGGGGGCACGCGTCAGCCCCCACACGCCGCCCTGCGGTTTTGGACTGTAAAATAA
GGGTGTAATAACTTGGCTGATTGTAACCCCGCTAACCACTGCGGTCAAACCACTTGCCCACAAAACCACT
AATGGCACCCCGGGGAATACCTGCATAAGTAGGTGGGCGGGCCAAGATAGGGGCGCGATTGCTGCGATCT
GGAGGACAAATTACACACACTTGCGCCTGAGCGCCAAGCACAGGGTTGTTGGTCCTCATATTCACGAGGT
CGCTGAGAGCACGGTGGGCTAATGTTGCCATGGGTAGCATATACTACCCAAATATCTGGATAGCATATGC
TATCCTAATCTATATCTGGGTAGCATAGGCTATCCTAATCTATATCTGGGTAGCATATGCTATCCTAATC
TATATCTGGGTAGTATATGCTATCCTAATTTATATCTGGGTAGCATAGGCTATCCTAATCTATATCTGGG
TAGCATATGCTATCCTAATCTATATCTGGGTAGTATATGCTATCCTAATCTGTATCCGGGTAGCATATGC
TATCCTAATAGAGATTAGGGTAGTATATGCTATCCTAATTTATATCTGGGTAGCATATACTACCCAAATA
TCTGGATAGCATATGCTATCCTAATCTATATCTGGGTAGCATATGCTATCCTAATCTATATCTGGGTAGC
ATAGGCTATCCTAATCTATATCTGGGTAGCATATGCTATCCTAATCTATATCTGGGTAGTATATGCTATC
CTAATTTATATCTGGGTAGCATAGGCTATCCTAATCTATATCTGGGTAGCATATGCTATCCTAATCTATA
TCTGGGTAGTATATGCTATCCTAATCTGTATCCGGGTAGCATATGCTATCCTCATGCATATACAGTCAGC
ATATGATACCCAGTAGTAGAGTGGGAGTGCTATCCTTTGCATATGCCGCCACCTCCCAAGGGGGCGTGAA
TTTTCGCTGCTTGTCCTTTTCCTGCATGCTGGTTGCTCCCATTCTTAGGTGAATTTAAGGAGGCCAGGCT
AAAGCCGTCGCATGTCTGATTGCTCACCAGGTAAATGTCGCTAATGTTTTCCAACGCGAGAAGGTGTTGA
GCGCGGAGCTGAGTGACGTGACAACATGGGTATGCCCAATTGCCCCATGTTGGGAGGACGAAAATGGTGA
CAAGACAGATGGCCAGAAATACACCAACAGCACGCATGATGTCTACTGGGGATTTATTCTTTAGTGCGGG
GGAATACACGGCTTTTAATACGATTGAGGGCGTCTCCTAACAAGTTACATCACTCCTGCCCTTCCTCACC
CTCATCTCCATCACCTCCTTCATCTCCGTCATCTCCGTCATCACCCTCCGCGGCAGCCCCTTCCACCATA
GGTGGAAACCAGGGAGGCAAATCTACTCCATCGTCAAAGCTGCACACAGTCACCCTGATATTGCAGGTAG
GAGCGGGCTTTGTCATAACAAGGTCCTTAATCGCATCCTTCAAAACCTCAGCAAATATATGAGTTTGTAA
AAAGACCATGAAATAACAGACAATGGACTCCCTTAGCGGGCCAGGTTGTGGGCCGGGTCCAGGGGCCATT
CCAAAGGGGAGACGACTCAATGGTGTAAGACGACATTGTGGAATAGCAAGGGCAGTTCCTCGCCTTAGGT
TGTAAAGGGAGGTCTTACTACCTCCATATACGAACACACCGGCGACCCAAGTTCCTTCGTCGGTAGTCCT
TTCTACGTGACTCCTAGCCAGGAGAGCTCTTAAACCTTCTGCAATGTTCTCAAATTTCGGGTTGGAACCT
CCTTGACCACGATGCTTTCCAAACCACCCTCCTTTTTTGCGCCTGCCTCCATCACCCTGACCCCGGGGTC
CAGTGCTTGGGCCTTCTCCTGGGTCATCTGCGGGGCCCTGCTCTATCGCTCCCGGGGGCACGTCAGGCTC
ACCATCTGGGCCACCTTCTTGGTGGTATTCAAAATAATCGGCTTCCCCTACAGGGTGGAAAAATGGCCTT
CTACCTGGAGGGGGCCTGCGCGGTGGAGACCCGGATGATGATGACTGACTACTGGGACTCCTGGGCCTCT
TTTCTCCACGTCCACGACCTCTCCCCCTGGCTCTTTCACGACTTCCCCCCCTGGCTCTTTCACGTCCTCT
ACCCCGGCGGCCTCCACTACCTCCTCGACCCCGGCCTCCACTACCTCCTCGACCCCGGCCTCCACTGCCT
CCTCGACCCCGGCCTCCACCTCCTGCTCCTGCCCCTCCTGCTCCTGCCCCTCCTCCTGCTCCTGCCCCTC
CTGCCCCTCCTGCTCCTGCCCCTCCTGCCCCTCCTGCTCCTGCCCCTCCTGCCCCTCCTGCTCCTGCCCC
TCCTGCCCCTCCTCCTGCTCCTGCCCCTCCTGCCCCTCCTCCTGCTCCTGCCCCTCCTGCCCCTCCTGCT
CCTGCCCCTCCTGCCCCTCCTGCTCCTGCCCCTCCTGCCCCTCCTGCTCCTGCCCCTCCTGCTCCTGCCC
CTCCTGCTCCTGCCCCTCCTGCTCCTGCCCCTCCTGCCCCTCCTGCCCCTCCTCCTGCTCCTGCCCCTCC
TGCTCCTGCCCCTCCTGCCCCTCCTGCCCCTCCTGCTCCTGCCCCTCCTCCTGCTCCTGCCCCTCCTGCC
CCTCCTGCCCCTCCTCCTGCTCCTGCCCCTCCTGCCCCTCCTCCTGCTCCTGCCCCTCCTCCTGCTCCTG
CCCCTCCTGCCCCTCCTGCCCCTCCTCCTGCTCCTGCCCCTCCTGCCCCTCCTCCTGCTCCTGCCCCTCC
TCCTGCTCCTGCCCCTCCTGCCCCTCCTGCCCCTCCTCCTGCTCCTGCCCCTCCTCCTGCTCCTGCCCCT
CCTGCCCCTCCTGCCCCTCCTGCCCCTCCTCCTGCTCCTGCCCCTCCTCCTGCTCCTGCCCCTCCTGCTC
CTGCCCCTCCCGCTCCTGCTCCTGCTCCTGTTCCACCGTGGGTCCCTTTGCAGCCAATGCAACTTGGACG
TTTTTGGGGTCTCCGGACACCATCTCTATGTCTTGGCCCTGATCCTGAGCCGCCCGGGGCTCCTGGTCTT
CCGCCTCCTCGTCCTCGTCCTCTTCCCCGTCCTCGTCCATGGTTATCACCCCCTCTTCTTTGAGGTCCAC
TGCCGCCGGAGCCTTCTGGTCCAGATGTGTCTCCCTTCTCTCCTAGGCCATTTCCAGGTCCTGTACCTGG
CCCCTCGTCAGACATGATTCACACTAAAAGAGATCAATAGACATCTTTATTAGACGACGCTCAGTGAATA
CAGGGAGTGCAGACTCCTGCCCCCTCCAACAGCCCCCCCACCCTCATCCCCTTCATGGTCGCTGTCAGAC
AGATCCAGGTCTGAAAATTCCCCATCCTCCGAACCATCCTCGTCCTCATCACCAATTACTCGCAGCCCGG
AAAACTCCCGCTGAACATCCTCAAGATTTGCGTCCTGAGCCTCAAGCCAGGCCTCAAATTCCTCGTCCCC
CTTTTTGCTGGACGGTAGGGATGGGGATTCTCGGGACCCCTCCTCTTCCTCTTCAAGGTCACCAGACAGA
GATGCTACTGGGGCAACGGAAGAAAAGCTGGGTGCGGCCTGTGAGGATCAGCTTATCGATGATAAGCTGT
CAAACATGAGAATTCTTGAAGACGAAAGGGCCTCGTGATACGCCTATTTTTATAGGTTAATGTCATGATA
ATAATGGTTTCTTAGACGTCAGGTGGCACTTTTCGGGGAAATGTGCGCGGAACCCCTATTTGTTTATTTT
TCTAAATACATTCAAATATGTATCCGCTCATGAGACAATAACCCTGATAAATGCTTCAATAATATTGAAA
AAGGAAGAGTATGAGTATTCAACATTTCCGTGTCGCCCTTATTCCCTTTTTTGCGGCATTTTGCCTTCCT
GTTTTTGCTCACCCAGAAACGCTGGTGAAAGTAAAAGATGCTGAAGATCAGTTGGGTGCACGAGTGGGTT
ACATCGAACTGGATCTCAACAGCGGTAAGATCCTTGAGAGTTTTCGCCCCGAAGAACGTTTTCCAATGAT
GAGCACTTTTAAAGTTCTGCTATGTGGCGCGGTATTATCCCGTGTTGACGCCGGGCAAGAGCAACTCGGT
CGCCGCATACACTATTCTCAGAATGACTTGGTTGAGTACTCACCAGTCACAGAAAAGCATCTTACGGATG
GCATGACAGTAAGAGAATTATGCAGTGCTGCCATAACCATGAGTGATAACACTGCGGCCAACTTACTTCT
GACAACGATCGGAGGACCGAAGGAGCTAACCGCTTTTTTGCACAACATGGGGGATCATGTAACTCGCCTT
GATCGTTGGGAACCGGAGCTGAATGAAGCCATACCAAACGACGAGCGTGACACCACGATGCCTGCAGCAA
TGGCAACAACGTTGCGCAAACTATTAACTGGCGAACTACTTACTCTAGCTTCCCGGCAACAATTAATAGA
CTGGATGGAGGCGGATAAAGTTGCAGGACCACTTCTGCGCTCGGCCCTTCCGGCTGGCTGGTTTATTGCT
GATAAATCTGGAGCCGGTGAGCGTGGGTCTCGCGGTATCATTGCAGCACTGGGGCCAGATGGTAAGCCCT
CCCGTATCGTAGTTATCTACACGACGGGGAGTCAGGCAACTATGGATGAACGAAATAGACAGATCGCTGA
GATAGGTGCCTCACTGATTAAGCATTGGTAACTGTCAGACCAAGTTTACTCATATATACTTTAGATTGAT
TTAAAACTTCATTTTTAATTTAAAAGGATCTAGGTGAAGATCCTTTTTGATAATCTCATGACCAAAATCC
CTTAACGTGAGTTTTCGTTCCACTGAGCGTCAGACCCCGTAGAAAAGATCAAAGGATCTTCTTGAGATCC
TTTTTTTCTGCGCGTAATCTGCTGCTTGCAAACAAAAAAACCACCGCTACCAGCGGTGGTTTGTTTGCCG
GATCAAGAGCTACCAACTCTTTTTCCGAAGGTAACTGGCTTCAGCAGAGCGCAGATACCAAATACTGTCC
TTCTAGTGTAGCCGTAGTTAGGCCACCACTTCAAGAACTCTGTAGCACCGCCTACATACCTCGCTCTGCT
AATCCTGTTACCAGTGGCTGCTGCCAGTGGCGATAAGTCGTGTCTTACCGGGTTGGACTCAAGACGATAG
TTACCGGATAAGGCGCAGCGGTCGGGCTGAACGGGGGGTTCGTGCACACAGCCCAGCTTGGAGCGAACGA
CCTACACCGAACTGAGATACCTACAGCGTGAGCTATGAGAAAGCGCCACGCTTCCCGAAGGGAGAAAGGC
GGACAGGTATCCGGTAAGCGGCAGGGTCGGAACAGGAGAGCGCACGAGGGAGCTTCCAGGGGGAAACGCC
TGGTATCTTTATAGTCCTGTCGGGTTTCGCCACCTCTGACTTGAGCGTCGATTTTTGTGATGCTCGTCAG
GGGGGCGGAGCCTATGGAAAAACGCCAGCAACGCGGCCTTTTTACGGTTCCTGGCCTTTTGCTGCGCCGC
GTGCGGCTGCTGGAGATGGCGGACGCGATGGATATGTTCTGCCAAGGGTTGGTTTGCGCATTCACAGTTC
TCCGCAAGAATTGATTGGCTCCAATTCTTGGAGTGGTGAATCCGTTAGCGAGGTGCCGCCGGCTTCCATT
CAGGTCGAGGTGGCCCGGCTCCATGCACCGCGACGCAACGCGGGGAGGCAGACAAGGTATAGGGCGGCGC
CTACAATCCATGCCAACCCGTTCCATGTGCTCGCCGAGGCGGCATAAATCGCCGTGACGATCAGCGGTCC
AGTGATCGAAGTTAGGCTGGTAAGAGCCGCGAGCGATCCTTGAAGCTGTCCCTGATGGTCGTCATCTACC
TGCCTGGACAGCATGGCCTGCAACGCGGGCATCCCGATGCCGCCGGAAGCGAGAAGAATCATAATGGGGA
AGGCCATCCAGCCTCGCGTCGCGAACGCCAGCAAGACGTAGCCCAGCGCGTCGGCCGCCATGCCCTGCTT
CATCCCCGTGGCCCGTTGCTCGCGTTTGCTGGCGGTGTCCCCGGAAGAAATATATTTGCATGTCTTTAGT
TCTATGATGACACAAACCCCGCCCAGCGTCTTGTCATTGGCGAATTCGAACACGCAGATGCAGTCGGGGC
GGCGCGGTCCCAGGTCCACTTCGCATATTAAGGTGACGCGTGTGGCCTCGAACACCGAGCGACCCTGCAG
CGACCCGCTTAACAGCGTCAACAGCGTGCCGCAGATCCCGGGCAATGAGATATGAAAAAGCCTGAACTCA
CCGCGACGTCTGTCGAGAAGTTTCTGATCGAAAAGTTCGACAGCGTCTCCGACCTGATGCAGCTCTCGGA
GGGCGAAGAATCTCGTGCTTTCAGCTTCGATGTAGGAGGGCGTGGATATGTCCTGCGGGTAAATAGCTGC
GCCGATGGTTTCTACAAAGATCGTTATGTTTATCGGCACTTTGCATCGGCCGCGCTCCCGATTCCGGAAG
TGCTTGACATTGGGGAATTCAGCGAGAGCCTGACCTATTGCATCTCCCGCCGTGCACAGGGTGTCACGTT
GCAAGACCTGCCTGAAACCGAACTGCCCGCTGTTCTGCAGCCGGTCGCGGAGGCCATGGATGCGATCGCT
GCGGCCGATCTTAGCCAGACGAGCGGGTTCGGCCCATTCGGACCGCAAGGAATCGGTCAATACACTACAT
GGCGTGATTTCATATGCGCGATTGCTGATCCCCATGTGTATCACTGGCAAACTGTGATGGACGACACCGT
CAGTGCGTCCGTCGCGCAGGCTCTCGATGAGCTGATGCTTTGGGCCGAGGACTGCCCCGAAGTCCGGCAC
CTCGTGCACGCGGATTTCGGCTCCAACAATGTCCTGACGGACAATGGCCGCATAACAGCGGTCATTGACT
GGAGCGAGGCGATGTTCGGGGATTCCCAATACGAGGTCGCCAACATCTTCTTCTGGAGGCCGTGGTTGGC
TTGTATGGAGCAGCAGACGCGCTACTTCGAGCGGAGGCATCCGGAGCTTGCAGGATCGCCGCGGCTCCGG
GCGTATATGCTCCGCATTGGTCTTGACCAACTCTATCAGAGCTTGGTTGACGGCAATTTCGATGATGCAG
CTTGGGCGCAGGGTCGATGCGACGCAATCGTCCGATCCGGAGCCGGGACTGTCGGGCGTACACAAATCGC
CCGCAGAAGCGCGGCCGTCTGGACCGATGGCTGTGTAGAAGTACTCGCCGATAGTGGAAACCGACGCCCC
AGCACTCGTCCGAGGGCAAAGGAATAGGGGAGATGGGGGAGGCTAACTGAAACACGGAAGGAGACAATAC
CGGAAGGAACCCGCGCTATGACGGCAATAAAAAGACAGAATAAAACGCACGGGTGTTGGGTCGTTTGTTC
ATAAACGCGGGGTTCGGTCCCAGGGCTGGCACTCTGTCGATACCCCACCGAGACCCCATTGGGGCCAATA
CGCCCGCGTTTCTTCCTTTTCCCCACCCCACCCCCCAAGTTCGGGTGAAGGCCCAGGGCTCGCAGCCAAC
GTCGGGGCGGCAGGCCCTGCCATAGCCACTGGCCCCGTGGGTTAGGGACGGGGTCCCCCATGGGGAATGG
TTTATGGTTCGTGGGGGTTATTATTTTGGGCGTTGCGTGGGGTCTGGTCCACGACTGGACTGAGCAGACA
GACCCATGGTTTTTGGATGGCCTGGGCATGGACCGCATGTACTGGCGCGACACGAACACCGGGCGTCTGT
GGCTGCCAAACACCCCCGACCCCCAAAAACCACCGCGCGGATTTCTGGCGTGCCAAGCTAGTCGACCAAT
TCTCATGTTTGACAGCTTATCATCGCAGATCCGGGCAACGTTGTTGCATTGCTGCAGGCGCAGAACTGGT
AGGTATGGAAGATCTATACATTGAATCAATATTGGCAATTAGCCATATTAGTCATTGGTTATATAGCATA
AATCAATATTGGCTATTGGCCATTGCATACGTTGTATCTATATCATAATATGTACATTTATATTGGCTCA
TGTCCAATATGACCGCCATGTTGACATTGATTATTGACTAGTTATTAATAGTAATCAATTACGGGGTCAT
TAGTTCATAGCCCATATATGGAGTTCCGCGTTACATAACTTACGGTAAATGGCCCGCCTGGCTGACCGCC
CAACGACCCCCGCCCATTGACGTCAATAATGACGTATGTTCCCATAGTAACGCCAATAGGGACTTTCCAT
TGACGTCAATGGGTGGAGTATTTACGGTAAACTGCCCACTTGGCAGTACATCAAGTGTATCATATGCCAA
GTCCGCCCCCTATTGACGTCAATGACGGTAAATGGCCCGCCTGGCATTATGCCCAGTACATGACCTTACG
GGACTTTCCTACTTGGCAGTACATCTACGTATTAGTCATCGCTATTACCATGGTGATGCGGTTTTGGCAG
TACACCAATGGGCGTGGATAGCGGTTTGACTCACGGGGATTTCCAAGTCTCCACCCCATTGACGTCAATG
GGAGTTTGTTTTGGCACCAAAATCAACGGGACTTTCCAAAATGTCGTAATAACCCCGCCCCGTTGACGCA
AATGGGCGGTAGGCGTGTACGGTGGGAGGTCTATATAAGCAGAGCTCGTTTAGTGAACCGTCAGATCTCT
AGAAGCTGGGTACCAGCTGCTAGCGCCACCATGCCAATGGGCTCCCTTCAGCCCTTGGCTACCCTGTACC
TTCTTGGGATGTTGGTCGCATCTGTGCTTGCCGCAGAAAACTTGTGGGTAACTGTCTACTATGGAGTACC
CGTTTGGAAAGACGCAGAAACAACGCTTTTTTGCGCATCCGACGCGAAGGCATACGAAACGGAAAAGCAC
AATGTTTGGGCAACGCATGCCTGCGTCCCGACAGACCCAAATCCTCAGGAGATTCACCTTGAGAATGTAA
CAGAGGAATTCAACATGTGGAAGAATAACATGGTAGAACAAATGCATACGGATATTATCAGTCTTTGGGA
CCAGAGCCTTAAACCTTGCGTTAAACTTACGCCCCTCTGCGTAACTCTGCAATGTACTAACGTAACGAAT
AACATTACGGACGACATGCGCGGCGAACTGAAGAATTGCAGCTTTAATATGACAACGGAGTTGCGAGATA
AAAAGCAGAAGGTGTACAGCCTCTTCTACAGGCTTGACGTTGTGCAAATAAACGAAAACCAGGGGAACAG
GAGCAATAACTCCAATAAAGAATACAGATTGATCAACTGTAACACTAGCGCAATAACCCAGGCCTGCCCG
AAGGTGTCATTTGAGCCGATTCCTATACACTATTGCGCCCCGGCAGGGTTTGCGATCTTGAAATGCAAGG
ATAAGAAGTTTAATGGAACTGGTCCCTGTCCCAGTGTGAGTACGGTTCAGTGTACCCACGGCATAAAGCC
AGTGGTATCCACTCAGCTTCTCCTCAATGGCAGCCTCGCAGAGGAAGAGGTCATGATACGGAGTGAGAAT
ATTACTAACAATGCCAAGAATATCTTGGTCCAATTTAATACCCCCGTCCAGATTAATTGTACCCGACCTA
ATAATAATACCAGAAAATCCATTCGCATCGGACCAGGTCAGGCGTTCTATGCCACGGGAGATATAATAGG
TGACATCCGACAGGCGCATTGCAATGTAAGCAAGGCCACATGGAATGAGACTCTGGGTAAAGTTGTCAAG
CAGCTCAGGAAGCATTTCGGGAACAATACCATCATCCGATTTGCGAACAGTAGTGGGGGTGATCTTGAAG
TAACTACACATTCATTTAACTGCGGCGGGGAGTTTTTTTATTGTAACACATCCGGGTTGTTCAACTCCAC
TTGGATATCTAACACTAGTGTTCAGGGATCAAACTCCACAGGATCAAACGATAGTATAACACTTCCTTGT
CGCATCAAACAGATTATCAACATGTGGCAGCGAATCGGCCAGGCGATGTACGCCCCGCCTATCCAGGGAG
TAATACGGTGCGTAAGCAACATAACGGGCCTTATACTTACGCGCGATGGAGGCAGCACTAATTCTACCAC
TGAGACGTTCCGGCCTGGCGGTGGGGACATGCGAGACAACTGGCGGTCTGAGTTGTACAAGTACAAAGTG
GTTAAAATCGAACCCCTGGGTGTCGCCCCAACGAGATGTAAACGACGGGTAGTGGGAAGGAGGAGAAGGC
GACGGGCGGTCGGCATTGGGGCCGTTTTCTTGGGTTTTCTGGGGGCGGCTGGGAGCACTATGGGAGCAGC
TAGTATGACCCTGACCGTACAGGCGAGGAACCTCCTGTCCGGTATAGTGCAACAACAGTCAAACCTTCTT
AGGGCTCCTGAGGCGCAGCAACATCTCCTTAAGTTGACTGTCTGGGGCATAAAGCAACTCCAAGCGCGGG
TTCTCGCGGTGGAAAGATACCTTAGGGACCAACAACTTTTGGGGATTTGGGGTTGTTCAGGCAAACTCAT
CTGTTGCACTAACGTTCCTTGGAACTCCTCATGGTCTAACCGAAATCTCTCCGAGATCTGGGATAATATG
ACATGGTTGCAGTGGGATAAGGAGATTAGCAATTACACTCAAATAATCTATGGGCTCCTGGAGGAAAGCC
AGAATCAGCAGGAGAAGAATGAACAGGATCTTCTGGCCCTTGATGGGTCAGGCTCTGGAGGATCTGGACA
CCATCATCATCACCATCACCATTAGTGACTCGAGGCCGGCAAGGCCGGATCCAGACATGATAAGATACAT
TGATGAGTTTGGACAAACCACAACTAGAATGCAGTGAAAAAAATGCTTTATTTGTGAAATTTGTGATGCT
ATTGCTTTATTTGTAACCATTATAAGCTGCAATAAACAAGTTAACAACAACAATTGCATTCATTTTATGT
TTCAGGTTCAGGGGGAGGTGGGGAGGTTTTTTAAAGCAAGTAAAACCTCTACAAATGTGGTATGGCTGAT
TATGATCCGGCTGCCTCGCGCGTTTCGGTGATGACGGTGAAAACCTCTGACACATGCAGCTCCCGGAGAC
GGTCACAGCTTGTCTGTAAGCGGATGCCGGGAGCAGACAAGCCCGTCAGGGCGCGTCAGCGGGTGTTGGC
GGGTGTCGGGGCGCAGCCATGACCGGTCGACTCTAGA
Features (pLannotate 1.2.2; 20 found; start..end, strand, type, name):
    475..2264    -  rep_origin     oriP: Epstein-Barr virus oriP replication origin (Yates et al., 2000)
   2269..2487    -  CDS            gL (fragment): GL_EBVB9 - Experimental evidence at protein level: Swiss-Prot protein existence level 1. The heterodimer glycoprotein H-glycoprotein L is required for the fusion of viral and plasma membranes leading to virus entry into the host cell. Acts as a functional inhibitor of gH and maintains gH in an inhibited form. Upon binding to host integrins, gL dissociates from gH leading to activation of the viral fusion glycoproteins gB and gH. Fusion of EBV with B-lymphocytes requires the additional receptor- binding protein gp42, which forms a complex with gH/gL. The heterodimer gH/gL targets also host EPHA
   2570..4495    -  CDS            EBNA1: Epstein-Barr nuclear antigen 1, also known as EBNA-1 crucial for latent viral infection, and for episomal amplification of vectors containing the oriP origin (Okita et al., 2013)
   4533..4877    -  CDS            BRRF2_EBVB9 (fragment): Protein inferred from homology: Swiss-Prot protein existence level 3. From Epstein-Barr virus (strain B95-8) (HHV-4) (Human herpesvirus 4).
   4880..4903    -  promoter       tet promoter (fragment): E. coli promoter for tetracycline efflux protein gene
   5016..5120    +  promoter       AmpR promoter: bla
   5121..5981    +  CDS            AmpR: β-lactamase; bla; confers resistance to ampicillin, carbenicillin, and related antibiotics
   6152..6740    +  rep_origin     ori: high-copy-number ColE1/pMB1/pBR322/pUC origin of replication
   6930..7274    -  CDS            TcR (fragment): tetracycline efflux protein; tet; confers resistance to tetracycline
   7357..7502    +  promoter       HSV TK promoter: herpes simplex virus thymidine kinase promoter
   7542..8567    +  CDS            HygR: aminoglycoside phosphotransferase from E. coli; aph(4)-Ia; confers resistance to hygromycin
   8632..8680    +  polyA_signal   HSV TK poly(A) signal: herpes simplex virus thymidine kinase polyadenylation signal (Cole and Stacy, 1985)
   8880..9104    +  CDS            gH (fragment): GH_HHV11 - Experimental evidence at protein level: Swiss-Prot protein existence level 1. The heterodimer glycoprotein H-glycoprotein L is required for the fusion of viral and plasma membranes leading to virus entry into the host cell. Following initial binding to host receptor, membrane fusion is mediated by the fusion machinery composed of gB and the heterodimer gH/gL. May also be involved in the fusion between the virion envelope and the outer nuclear membrane during virion morphogenesis. From Human herpesvirus 1 (strain 17) (HHV-1) (Human herpes simplex virus 1).
   9333..9712    +  enhancer       CMV enhancer: human cytomegalovirus immediate early enhancer
   9714..9913    +  promoter       CMV promoter: human cytomegalovirus (CMV) immediate early promoter
  10010..11944   +  CDS            env (fragment): ENV_HV1Y2 - Experimental evidence at protein level: Swiss-Prot protein existence level 1. [Transmembrane protein gp41]: Acts as a class I viral fusion protein. Under the current model, the protein has at least 3 conformational states: pre-fusion native state, pre-hairpin intermediate state, and post-fusion hairpin state. During fusion of viral and target intracellular membranes, the coiled coil regions (heptad repeats) assume a trimer-of-hairpins structure, positioning the fusion peptide in close proximity to the C-terminal region of the ectodomain. The formation of this structure appears to d
  11969..11992   +  CDS            8xHis: 8xHis affinity tag
  12018..12152   -  polyA_signal   SV40 poly(A) signal: SV40 polyadenylation signal
  12175..12257   -  CDS            large T antigen (fragment): large T antigen from SV40 (simian virus 40)
  12260..12300   +  CDS            rop (fragment): Rop protein, which maintains plasmids at low copy number; rop
