[The description below was written by a language model from this plasmid's Addgene catalogue record and pLannotate feature annotations shown in this document.]
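Description:
pCEP4-BG505.SOSIP-8his is a 12.4 kb mammalian expression plasmid built on the Invitrogen pCEP4 episomal backbone and designed to produce soluble HIV-1 envelope glycoprotein (BG505 SOSIP.664, a gp140 ectodomain). In E. coli it is maintained through a high-copy ColE1/pUC-type origin and selected by the ampicillin resistance gene (bla). In mammalian cells the backbone supplies the Epstein-Barr virus oriP origin together with an EBNA1 coding sequence, which allow the plasmid to replicate and persist extrachromosomally in permissive primate cells. A hygromycin resistance gene flanked by the HSV thymidine kinase promoter and polyadenylation signal permits selection of cells carrying it. Short annotated fragments of herpesvirus genes, tetracycline resistance, rop and SV40 large T antigen appear to be non-functional remnants of the backbone's construction.

The roughly 2 kb insert, cloned between NheI and XhoI sites, is a codon-optimized synthetic env gene driven by the human CMV immediate-early enhancer and promoter and followed by an SV40 polyadenylation signal. An N-terminal CD5 leader directs the protein into the secretory pathway, and a C-terminal 8xHis tag allows affinity purification. The recorded changes are T332N, the A501C/T605C cysteine pair that forms the engineered gp120–gp41 disulfide, the I559P substitution that stabilizes the prefusion form of gp41, and a six-arginine site that improves furin cleavage. Together these yield a cleaved, native-like soluble trimer. The plasmid is intended for expressing and purifying soluble BG505 SOSIP.664, and it was deposited in connection with work on conformational engineering of Env based on mutational tolerance in CD4- and PG16-bound states.
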