Addgene plasmid #111847: pCEP4-BG505.SOSIP-8his
Purpose: Mammalian expression plasmid for soluble BG505 SOSIP.664
Depositing lab: Erik Procko. Depositing organization: University of Illinois at Urbana-Champaign. Publication: Conformational engineering of HIV-1 Env based on mutational tolerance in the CD4 and PG16 bound states. Heredia JD, Park J, Choi H, Gill KS, Procko E. J Virol. 2019 Mar 20. pii: JVI.00219-19. doi: 10.1128/JVI.00219-19. PubMed 30894475.
Backbone
  Vector backbone: pCEP4
  Backbone manufacturer: Invitrogen
  Backbone size w/o insert (bp): 10393
  Total vector size (bp): 12427
  Vector type: Mammalian Expression
  Selectable markers: Hygromycin
Growth in bacteria
  Bacterial resistance: Ampicillin, 100 μg/mL
  Growth temperature: 37°C
  Growth strain: DH5alpha
  Copy number: High Copy
Gene/Insert
  Gene/Insert name: HIV-1 Env (BG505 SOSIP.664) (alt name: gp140)
  Species: Human immunodeficiency virus 1
  Insert size (bp): 2034
  Mutation: Codon-optimized synthetic gene; has SOSIP mutations T332N;A501C;I559P;T605C;6xArg cleavage site
  GenBank ID: ABA61516.1
  Promoter: CMV
  Tag / fusion protein: CD5 leader sequence (N terminal on insert); 8his purification tag (C terminal on insert)
  Cloning method: Restriction Enzyme; 5′ cloning site NheI (not destroyed); 3′ cloning site XhoI (not destroyed)
  Sequencing primers: 5′ CMV_fwd; 3′ EBV_rev
Terms and licenses: Academic/Nonprofit Terms; Industry Terms: Not Available to Industry
How to cite: pCEP4-BG505.SOSIP-8his was a gift from Erik Procko (Addgene plasmid # 111847 ; http://n2t.net/addgene:111847 ; RRID:Addgene_111847)
