>Addgene plasmid #111847 | pCEP4-BG505.SOSIP-8his | addgene partial sequence | sequence record 212598 | Addgene Partial NGS Result
GCCCTGCTTCATCCCCGTGGCCCGTTGCTCGCGTTTGCTGGCGGTGTCCCCGGAAGAAATATATTTGCAT
GTCTTTAGTTCTATGATGACACAAACCCCGCCCAGCGTCTTGTCATTGGCGAATTCGAACACGCAGATGC
AGTCGGGGCGGCGCGGTCCGAGGTCCACTTCGCATATTAAGGTGACGCGTGTGGCCTCGAACACCGAGCG
ACCCTGCAGCGACCCGCTTAACAGCGTCAACAGCGTGCCGCAGATCCCGGGGGGCAATGAGATATGAAAA
AGCCTGAACTCACCGCGACGTCTGTCGAGAAGTTTCTGATCGAAAAGTTCGACAGCGTCTCCGACCTGAT
GCAGCTCTCGGAGGGCGAAGAATCTCGTGCTTTCAGCTTCGATGTAGGAGGGCGTGGATATGTCCTGCGG
GTAAATAGCTGCGCCGATGGTTTCTACAAAGATCGTTATGTTTATCGGCACTTTGCATCGGCCGCGCTCC
CGATTCCGGAAGTGCTTGACATTGGGGAATTCAGCGAGAGCCTGACCTATTGCATCTCCCGCCGTGCACA
GGGTGTCACGTTGCAAGACCTGCCTGAAACCGAACTGCCCGCTGTTCTGCAGCCGGTCGCGGAGGCCATG
GATGCGATCGCTGCGGCCGATCTTAGCCAGACGAGCGGGTTCGGCCCATTCGGACCGCAAGGAATCGGTC
AATACACTACATGGCGTGATTTCATATGCGCGATTGCTGATCCCCATGTGTATCACTGGCAAACTGTGAT
GGACGACACCGTCAGTGCGTCCGTCGCGCAGGCTCTCGATGAGCTGATGCTTTGGGCCGAGGACTGCCCC
GAAGTCCGGCACCTCGTGCACGCGGATTTCGGCTCCAACAATGTCCTGACGGACAATGGCCGCATAACAG
CGGTCATTGACTGGAGCGAGGCGATGTTCGGGGATTCCCAATACGAGGTCGCCAACATCTTCTTCTGGAG
GCCGTGGTTGGCTTGTATGGAGCAGCAGACGCGCTACTTCGAGCGGAGGCATCCGGAGCTTGCAGGATCG
CCGCGGCTCCGGGCGTATATGCTCCGCATTGGTCTTGACCAACTCTATCAGAGCTTGGTTGACGGCAATT
TCGATGATGCAGCTTGGGCGCAGGGTCGATGCGACGCAATCGTCCGATCCGGAGCCGGGACTGTCGGGCG
TACACAAATCGCCCGCAGAAGCGCGGCCGTCTGGACCGATGGCTGTGTAGAAGTACTCGCCGATAGTGGA
AACCGACGCCCCAGCACTCGTCCGGATCGGGAGATGGGGGAGGCTAACTGAAACACGGAAGGAGACAATA
CCGGAAGGAACCCGCGCTATGACGGCAATAAAAAGACAGAATAAAACGCACGGGTGTTGGGTCGTTTGTT
CATAAACGCGGGGTTCGGTCCCAGGGCTGGCACTCTGTCGATACCCCACCGAGACCCCATTGGGGCCAAT
ACGCCCGCGTTTCTTCCTTTTCCCCACCCCACCCCCCAAGTTCGGGTGAAGGCCCAGGGCTCGCAGCCAA
CGTCGGGGCGGCAGGCCCTGCCATAGCCACTGGCCCCGTGGGTTAGGGACGGGGTCCCCCATGGGGAATG
GTTTATGGTTCGTGGGGGTTATTATTTTGGGCGTTGCGTGGGGTCAGGTCCACGACTGGACTGAGCAGAC
AGACCCATGGTTTTTGGATGGCCTGGGCATGGACCGCATGTACTGGCGCGACACGAACACCGGGCGTCTG
TGGCTGCCAAACACCCCCGACCCCCAAAAACCACCGCGCGGATTTCTGGCGTGCCAAGCTAGTCGACCAA
TTCTCATGTTTGACAGCTTATCATCGCAGATCCGGGCAACGTTGTTGCCATTGCTGCAGGCGCAGAACTG
GTAGGTATGGAAGATCTATACATTGAATCAATATTGGCAATTAGCCATATTAGTCATTGGTTATATAGCA
TAAATCAATATTGGCTATTGGCCATTGCATACGTTGTATCTATATCATAATATGTACATTTATATTGGCT
CATGTCCAATATGACCGCCATGTTGACATTGATTATTGACTAGTTATTAATAGTAATCAATTACGGGGTC
ATTAGTTCATAGCCCATATATGGAGTTCCGCGTTACATAACTTACGGTAAATGGCCCGCCTGGCTGACCG
CCCAACGACCCCCGCCCATTGACGTCAATAATGACGTATGTTCCCATAGTAACGCCAATAGGGACTTTCC
ATTGACGTCAATGGGTGGAGTATTTACGGTAAACTGCCCACTTGGCAGTACATCAAGTGTATCATATGCC
AAGTCCGCCCCCTATTGACGTCAATGACGGTAAATGGCCCGCCTGGCATTATGCCCAGTACATGACCTTA
CGGGACTTTCCTACTTGGCAGTACATCTACGTATTAGTCATCGCTATTACCATGGTGATGCGGTTTTGGC
AGTACACCAATGGGCGTGGATAGCGGTTTGACTCACGGGGATTTCCAAGTCTCCACCCCATTGACGTCAA
TGGGAGTTTGTTTTGGCACCAAAATCAACGGGACTTTCCAAAATGTCGTAATAACCCCGCCCCGTTGACG
CAAATGGGCGGTAGGCGTGTACGGTGGGAGGTCTATATAAGCAGAGCTCGTTTAGTGAACCGTCAGATCT
CTAGAAGCTGGGTACCAGCTGCTAGCGCCACCATGCCAATGGGCTCCCTTCAGCCCTTGGCTACCCTGTA
CCTTCTTGGGATGTTGGTCGCATCTGTGCTTGCCGCAGAAAACTTGTGGGTAACTGTCTACTATGGAGTA
CCCGTTTGGAAAGACGCAGAAACAACGCTTTTTTGCGCATCCGACGCGAAGGCATACGAAACGGAAAAGC
ACAATGTTTGGGCAACGCATGCCTGCGTCCCGACAGACCCAAATCCTCAGGAGATTCACCTTGAGAATGT
AACAGAGGAATTCAACATGTGGAAGAATAACATGGTAGAACAAATGCATACGGATATTATCAGTCTTTGG
GACCAGAGCCTTAAACCTTGCGTTAAACTTACGCCCCTCTGCGTAACTCTGCAATGTACTAACGTAACGA
ATAACATTACGGACGACATGCGCGGCGAACTGAAGAATTGCAGCTTTAATATGACAACGGAGTTGCGAGA
TAAAAAGCAGAAGGTGTACAGCCTCTTCTACAGGCTTGACGTTGTGCAAATAAACGAAAACCAGGGGAAC
AGGAGCAATAACTCCAATAAAGAATACAGATTGATCAACTGTAACACTAGCGCAATAACCCAGGCCTGCC
CGAAGGTGTCATTTGAGCCGATTCCTATACACTATTGCGCCCCGGCAGGGTTTGCGATCTTGAAATGCAA
GGATAAGAAGTTTAATGGAACTGGTCCCTGTCCCAGTGTGAGTACGGTTCAGTGTACCCACGGCATAAAG
CCAGTGGTATCCACTCAGCTTCTCCTCAATGGCAGCCTCGCAGAGGAAGAGGTCATGATACGGAGTGAGA
ATATTACTAACAATGCCAAGAATATCTTGGTCCAATTTAATACCCCCGTCCAGATTAATTGTACCCGACC
TAATAATAATACCAGAAAATCCATTCGCATCGGACCAGGTCAGGCGTTCTATGCCACGGGAGATATAATA
GGTGACATCCGACAGGCGCATTGCAATGTAAGCAAGGCCACATGGAATGAGACTCTGGGTAAAGTTGTCA
AGCAGCTCAGGAAGCATTTCGGGAACAATACCATCATCCGATTTGCGAACAGTAGTGGGGGTGATCTTGA
AGTAACTACACATTCATTTAACTGCGGCGGGGAGTTTTTTTATTGTAACACATCCGGGTTGTTCAACTCC
ACTTGGATATCTAACACTAGTGTTCAGGGATCAAACTCCACAGGATCAAACGATAGTATAACACTTCCTT
GTCGCATCAAACAGATTATCAACATGTGGCAGCGAATCGGCCAGGCGATGTACGCCCCGCCTATCCAGGG
AGTAATACGGTGCGTAAGCAACATAACGGGCCTTATACTTACGCGCGATGGAGGCAGCACTAATTCTACC
ACTGAGACGTTCCGGCCTGGCGGTGGGGACATGCGAGACAACTGGCGGTCTGAGTTGTACAAGTACAAAG
TGGTTAAAATCGAACCCCTGGGTGTCGCCCCAACGAGATGTAAACGACGGGTAGTGGGAAGGAGGAGAAG
GCGACGGGCGGTCGGCATTGGGGCCGTTTTCTTGGGTTTTCTGGGGGCGGCTGGGAGCACTATGGGAGCA
GCTAGTATGACCCTGACCGTACAGGCGAGGAACCTCCTGTCCGGTATAGTGCAACAACAGTCAAACCTTC
TTAGGGCTCCTGAGGCGCAGCAACATCTCCTTAAGTTGACTGTCTGGGGCATAAAGCAACTCCAAGCGCG
GGTTCTCGCGGTGGAAAGATACCTTAGGGACCAACAACTTTTGGGGATTTGGGGTTGTTCAGGCAAACTC
ATCTGTTGCACTAACGTTCCTTGGAACTCCTCATGGTCTAACCGAAATCTCTCCGAGATCTGGGATAATA
TGACATGGTTGCAGTGGGATAAGGAGATTAGCAATTACACTCAAATAATCTATGGGCTCCTGGAGGAAAG
CCAGAATCAGCAGGAGAAGAATGAACAGGATCTTCTGGCCCTTGATGGGTCAGGCTCTGGAGGATCTGGA
CACCATCATCATCACCATCACCATTAGTGACTCGAGGCCGGCAAGGCCGGATCCAGACATGATAAGATAC
ATTGATGAGTTTGGACAAACCACAACTAGAATGCAGTGAAAAAAATGCTTTATTTGTGAAATTTGTGATG
CTATTGCTTTATTTGTAACCATTATAAGCTGCAATAAACAAGTTAACAACAACAATTGCATTCATTTTAT
GTTTCAGGTTCAGGGGGAGGTGTGGGAGGTTTTTTAAAGCAAGTAAAACCTCTACAAATGTGGTATGGCT
GATTATGATCCGGCTGCCTCGCGCGTTTCGGTGATGACGGTGAAAACCTCTGACACATGCAGCTCCCGGA
GACGGTCACAGCTTGTCTGTAAGCGGATGCCGGGAGCAGACAAGCCCGTCAGGGCGCGTCAGCGGGTGTT
GGCGGGTGTCGGGGCGCAGCCATGAGGTCGACTCTAGAGGATCGATCCCCGCCCCGGACGAACTAAACCT
GACTACGACATCTCTGCCCCTTCTTCGCGGGGCAGTGCATGTAATCCCTTCAGTTGGTTGGTACAACTTG
CCAACTGGGCCCTGTTCCACATGTGACACGGGGGGGGACCAAACACAAAGGGGTTCTCTGACTGTAGTTG
ACATCCTTATAAATGGATGTGCACATTTGCCAACACTGAGTGGCTTTCATCCTGGAGCAGACTTTGCAGT
CTGTGGACTGCAACACAACATTGCCTTTATGTGTAACTCTTGGCTGAAGCTCTTACACCAATGCTGGGGG
ACATGTACCTCCCAGGGGCCCAGGAAGACTACGGGAGGCTACACCAACGTCAATCAGAGGGGCCTGTGTA
GCTACCGATAAGCGGACCCTCAAGAGGGCATTAGCAATAGTGTTTATAAGGCCCCCTTGTTAACCCTAAA
CGGGTAGCATATGCTTCCCGGGTAGTAGTATATACTATCCAGACTAACCCTAATTCAATAGCATATGTTA
CCCAACGGGAAGCATATGCTATCGAATTAGGGTTAGTAAAAGGGTCCTAAGGAACAGCGATATCTCCCAC
CCCATGAGCTGTCACGGTTTTATTTACATGGGGTCAGGATTCCACGAGGGTAGTGAACCATTTTAGTCAC
AAGGGCAGTGGCTGAAGATCAAGGAGCGGGCAGTGAACTCTCCTGAATCTTCGCCTGCTTCTTCATTCTC
CTTCGTTTAGCTAATAGAATAACTGCTGAGTTGTGAACAGTAAGGTGTATGTGAGGTGCTCGAAAACAAG
GTTTCAGGTGACGCCCCCAGAATAAAATTTGGACGGGGGGTTCAGTGGTGGCATTGTGCTATGACACCAA
TATAACCCTCACAAACCCCTTGGGCAATAAATACTAGTGTAGGAATGAAACATTCTGAATATCTTTAACA
ATAGAAATCCATGGGGTGGGGACAAGCCGTAAAGACTGGATGTCCATCTCACACGAATTTATGGCTATGG
GCAACACATAATCCTAGTGCAATATGATACTGGGGTTATTAAGATGTGTCCCAGGCAGGGACCAAGACAG
GTGAACCATGTTGTTACACTCTATTTGTAACAAGGGGAAAGAGAGTGGACGCCGACAGCAGCGGACTCCA
CTGGTTGTCTCTAACACCCCCGAAAATTAAACGGGGCTCCACGCCAATGGGGCCCATAAACAAAGACAAG
TGGCCACTCTTTTTTTTGAAATTGTGGAGTGGGGGCACGCGTCAGCCCCCACACGCCGCCCTGCGGTTTT
GGACTGTAAAATAAGGGTGTAATAACTTGGCTGATTGTAACCCCGCTAACCACTGCGGTCAAACCACTTG
CCCACAAAACCACTAATGGCACCCCGGGGAATACCTGCATAAGTAGGTGGGCGGGCCAAGATAGGGGCGC
GATTGCTGCGATCTGGAGGACAAATTACACACACTTGCGCCTGAGCGCCAAGCACAGGGTTGTTGGTCCT
CATATTCACGAGGTCGCTGAGAGCACGGTGGGCTAATGTTGCCATGGGTAGCATATACTACCCAAATATC
TGGATAGCATATGCTATCCTAATCTATATCTGGGTAGCATAGGCTATCCTAATCTATATCTGGGTAGCAT
ATGCTATCCTAATCTATATCTGGGTAGTATATGCTATCCTAATTTATATCTGGGTAGCATAGGCTATCCT
AATCTATATCTGGGTAGCATATGCTATCCTAATCTATATCTGGGTAGTATATGCTATCCTAATCTGTATC
CGGGTAGCATATGCTATCCTAATAGAGATTAGGGTAGTATATGCTATCCTAATTTATATCTGGGTAGCAT
ATACTACCCAAATATCTGGATAGCATATGCTATCCTAATCTATATCTGGGTAGCATATGCTATCCTAATC
TATATCTGGGTAGCATAGGCTATCCTAATCTATATCTGGGTAGCATATGCTATCCTAATCTATATCTGGG
TAGTATATGCTATCCTAATTTATATCTGGGTAGCATAGGCTATCCTAATCTATATCTGGGTAGCATATGC
TATCCTAATCTATATCTGGGTAGTATATGCTATCCTAATCTGTATCCGGGTAGCATATGCTATCCTCATG
CATATACAGTCAGCATATGATACCCAGTAGTAGAGTGGGAGTGCTATCCTTTGCATATGCCGCCACCTCC
CAAGGGGGCGTGAATTTTCGCTGCTTGTCCTTTTCCTGCTGGTTGCTCCCATTCTTAGGTGAATTTAAGG
AGGCCAGGCTAAAGCCGTCGCATGTCTGATTGCTCACCAGGTAAATGTCGCTAATGTTTTCCAACGCGAG
AAGGTGTTGAGCGCGGAGCTGAGTGACGTGACAACATGGGTATGCCCAATTGCCCCATGTTGGGAGGACG
AAAATGGTGACAAGACAGATGGCCAGAAATACACCAACAGCACGCATGATGTCTACTGGGGATTTATTCT
TTAGTGCGGGGGAATACACGGCTTTTAATACGATTGAGGGCGTCTCCTAACAAGTTACATCACTCCTGCC
CTTCCTCACCCTCATCTCCATCACCTCCTTCATCTCCGTCATCTCCGTCATCACCCTCCGCGGCAGCCCC
TTCCACCATAGGTGGAAACCAGGGAGGCAAATCTACTCCATCGTCAAAGCTGCACACAGTCACCCTGATA
TTGCAGGTAGGAGCGGGCTTTGTCATAACAAGGTCCTTAATCGCATCCTTCAAAACCTCAGCAAATATAT
GAGTTTGTAAAAAGACCATGAAATAACAGACAATGGACTCCCTTAGCGGGCCAGGTTGTGGGCCGGGTCC
AGGGGCCATTCCAAAGGGGAGACGACTCAATGGTGTAAGACGACATTGTGGAATAGCAAGGGCAGTTCCT
CGCCTTAGGTTGTAAAGGGAGGTCTTACTACCTCCATATACGAACACACCGGCGACCCAAGTTCCTTCGT
CGGTAGTCCTTTCTACGTGACTCCTAGCCAGGAGAGCTCTTAAACCTTCTGCAATGTTCTCAAATTTCGG
GTTGGAACCTCCTTGACCACGATGCTTTCCAAACCACCCTCCTTTTTTGCGCCTGCCTCCATCACCCTGA
CCCCGGGGTCCAGTGCTTGGGCCTTCTCCTGGGTCATCTGCGGGGCCCTGCTCTATCGCTCCCGGGGGCA
CGTCAGGCTCACCATCTGGGCCACCTTCTTGGTGGTATTCAAAATAATCGGCTTCCCCTACAGGGTGGAA
AAATGGCCTTCTACCTGGAGGGGGCCTGCGCGGTGGAGACCCGGATGATGATGACTGACTACTGGGACTC
CTGGGCCTCTTTTCTCCACGTCCACGACCTCTCCCCCTGGCTCTTTCACGACTTCCCCCCCTGGCTCTTT
CACGTCCTCTACCCCGGCGGCCTCCACTACCTCCTCGACCCCGGCCTCCACTACCTCCTCGACCCCGGCC
TCCACTGCCTCCTCGACCCCGGCCTCCACCTCCTGCTCCTGCCCCTCCTGCTCCTGCCCCTCCTCCTGCT
CCTGCC
